>Addgene plasmid #132771 | pCDH-cGAS-E225A D227A-mCherry2-EF1-Puro | addgene full sequence | sequence record 261450 | Addgene NGS Result
GGGTCTCTCTGGTTAGACCAGATCTGAGCCTGGGAGCTCTCTGGCTAACTAGGGAACCCACTGCTTAAGC
CTCAATAAAGCTTGCCTTGAGTGCTTCAAGTAGTGTGTGCCCGTCTGTTGTGTGACTCTGGTAACTAGAG
ATCCCTCAGACCCTTTTAGTCAGTGTGGAAAATCTCTAGCAGTGGCGCCCGAACAGGGACTTGAAAGCGA
AAGGGAAACCAGAGGAGCTCTCTCGACGCAGGACTCGGCTTGCTGAAGCGCGCACGGCAAGAGGCGAGGG
GCGGCGACTGGTGAGTACGCCAAAAATTTTGACTAGCGGAGGCTAGAAGGAGAGAGATGGGTGCGAGAGC
GTCAGTATTAAGCGGGGGAGAATTAGATCGCGATGGGAAAAAATTCGGTTAAGGCCAGGGGGAAAGAAAA
AATATAAATTAAAACATATAGTATGGGCAAGCAGGGAGCTAGAACGATTCGCAGTTAATCCTGGCCTGTT
AGAAACATCAGAAGGCTGTAGACAAATACTGGGACAGCTACAACCATCCCTTCAGACAGGATCAGAAGAA
CTTAGATCATTATATAATACAGTAGCAACCCTCTATTGTGTGCATCAAAGGATAGAGATAAAAGACACCA
AGGAAGCTTTAGACAAGATAGAGGAAGAGCAAAACAAAAGTAAGACCACCGCACAGCAAGCGGCCACTGA
TCTTCAGACCTGGAGGAGGAGATATGAGGGACAATTGGAGAAGTGAATTATATAAATATAAAGTAGTAAA
AATTGAACCATTAGGAGTAGCACCCACCAAGGCAAAGAGAAGAGTGGTGCAGAGAGAAAAAAGAGCAGTG
GGAATAGGAGCTTTGTTCCTTGGGTTCTTGGGAGCAGCAGGAAGCACTATGGGCGCAGCGTCAATGACGC
TGACGGTACAGGCCAGACAATTATTGTCTGGTATAGTGCAGCAGCAGAACAATTTGCTGAGGGCTATTGA
GGCGCAACAGCATCTGTTGCAACTCACAGTCTGGGGCATCAAGCAGCTCCAGGCAAGAATCCTGGCTGTG
GAAAGATACCTAAAGGATCAACAGCTCCTGGGGATTTGGGGTTGCTCTGGAAAACTCATTTGCACCACTG
CTGTGCCTTGGAATGCTAGTTGGAGTAATAAATCTCTGGAACAGATTTGGAATCACACGACCTGGATGGA
GTGGGACAGAGAAATTAACAATTACACAAGCTTAATACACTCCTTAATTGAAGAATCGCAAAACCAGCAA
GAAAAGAATGAACAAGAATTATTGGAATTAGATAAATGGGCAAGTTTGTGGAATTGGTTTAACATAACAA
ATTGGCTGTGGTATATAAAATTATTCATAATGATAGTAGGAGGCTTGGTAGGTTTAAGAATAGTTTTTGC
TGTACTTTCTATAGTGAATAGAGTTAGGCAGGGATATTCACCATTATCGTTTCAGACCCACCTCCCAACC
CCGAGGGGACCCGACAGGCCCGAAGGAATAGAAGAAGAAGGTGGAGAGAGAGACAGAGACAGATCCATTC
GATTAGTGAACGGATCTCGACGGTATCGGTTAACTTTTAAAAGAAAAGGGGGGATTGGGGGGTACAGTGC
AGGGGAAAGAATAGTAGACATAATAGCAACAGACATACAAACTAAAGAATTACAAAAACAAATTACAAAA
TTCAAAATTTTATCGATACTAGTATTATGCCCAGTACATGACCTTATGGGACTTTCCTACTTGGCAGTAC
ATCTACGTATTAGTCATCGCTATTACCATGGTGATGCGGTTTTGGCAGTACATCAATGGGCGTGGATAGC
GGTTTGACTCACGGGGATTTCCAAGTCTCCACCCCATTGACGTCAATGGGAGTTTGTTTTGGCACCAAAA
TCAACGGGACTTTCCAAAATGTCGTAACAACTCCGCCCCATTGACGCAAATGGGCGGTAGGCGTGTACGG
TGGGAGGTTTATATAAGCAGAGCTCGTTTAGTGAACCGTCAGATCGCCTGGAGACGCCATCCACGCTGTT
TTGACCTCCATAGAAGATTCTAGAACCATGCAGCCTTGGCACGGAAAGGCCATGCAGAGAGCTTCCGAGG
CCGGAGCCACTGCCCCCAAGGCTTCCGCACGGAATGCCAGGGGCGCCCCGATGGATCCCAACGAGTCTCC
GGCTGCCCCCGAGGCCGCCCTGCCTAAGGCGGGAAAGTTCGGCCCCGCCAGGAAGTCGGGATCCCGGCAG
AAAAAGAGCGCCCCGGACACCCAGGAGAGGCCGCCCGTCCGCGCAACTGGGGCCCGCGCCAAAAAGGCCC
CTCAGCGCGCCCAGGACACGCAGCCGTCTGACGCCACCAGCGCCCCTGGGGCAGAGGGGCTGGAGCCTCC
TGCGGCTCGGGAGCCGGCTCTTTCCAGGGCTGGTTCTTGCCGCCAGAGGGGCGCGCGCTGCTCCACGAAG
CCAAGACCCCCGCCCGGGCCCTGGGACGTGCCCAGCCCCGGCCTGCCGGTCTCGGCCCCCATTCTCGTAC
GGAGGGATGCGGCGCCTGGGGCCTCGAAGCTCCGGGCGGTTTTGGAGAAGTTGAAGCTCAGCCGCGATGA
TATCTCCACGGCGGCGGGGATGGTGAAAGGGGTTGTGGACCACCTGCTGCTCAGACTGAAGTGCGACTCC
GCGTTCAGAGGCGTCGGGCTGCTGAACACCGGGAGCTACTATGAGCACGTGAAGATTTCTGCACCTAATG
CATTTGCTGTCATGTTTAAACTGGAAGTCCCCAGAATTCAACTAGAAGAATATTCCAACACTCGTGCATA
TTACTTTGTGAAATTTAAAAGAAATCCGAAAGAAAATCATCTGAGTCAGTTTTTAGAAGGTGAAATATTA
TCAGCTTCTAAGATGCTGTCAAAGTTTAGGAAAATCATTAAGGAAGAAATTAACGACATTAAAGATACAG
ATGTCATCATGAAGAGGAAAAGAGGAGGGAGCCCTGCTGTAACACTTCTTATTAGTGAAAAAATATCTGT
GGATATAACCCTGGCTTTGGAATCAAAAAGTAGCTGGCCTGCTAGCACCCAAGAAGGCCTGCGCATTCAA
AACTGGCTTTCAGCAAAAGTTAGGAAGCAACTACGACTAAAGCCATTTTACCTTGTACCCAAGCATGCAA
AGGAAGGAAATGGTTTCCAAGAAGAAACATGGCGGCTATCCTTCTCTCACATCGAAAAGGAAATTTTGAA
CAATCATGGAAAATCTAAAACGTGCTGTGAAAACAAAGAAGAGAAATGTTGCAGGAAAGATTGTTTAAAA
CTAATGAAATACCTTTTAGAACAGCTGAAAGAAAGGTTTAAAGACAAAAAACATCTGGATAAATTCTCTT
CTTATCATGTGAAAACTGCCTTCTTTCACGTATGTACCCAGAACCCTCAAGACAGTCAGTGGGACCGCAA
AGACCTGGGCCTCTGCTTTGATAACTGCGTGACATACTTTCTTCAGTGCCTCAGGACAGAAAAACTTGAG
AATTATTTTATTCCTGAATTCAATCTATTCTCTAGCAACTTAATTGACAAAAGAAGTAAAGAATTTCTGA
CAAAGCAAATTGAATATGAAAGAAACAATGAGTTTCCAGTTTTTGATGAATTTACGGTACCGCGGGCCCG
GGATCCACCGGTCGCCACCATGGTGAGCAAGGGCGAGGAGGATAACATGGCCATCATCAAGGAGTTCATG
CGCTTCAAGGTGCACATGGAGGGCTCCGTGAACGGCCACGAGTTCGAGATCGAGGGCGAGGGCGAGGGCC
GCCCCTACGAGGGCACCCAGACCGCCAAGCTGAAGGTGACCAAGGGTGGCCCCCTGCCCTTCGCCTGGGA
CATCCTGTCCCCTCAGTTCATGTACGGCTCCAAGGCCTACGTGAAGCACCCCGCCGACATCCCCGACTAC
TTGAAGCTGTCCTTCCCCGAGGGCTTCAATTGGGAGCGCGTGATGAACTTCGAGGACGGCGGCGTGGTGA
CCGTGACCCAGGACTCCTCCCTGCAGGACGGCGAGTTCATCTACAAGGTGAAGCTGCGCGGCACCAACTT
CCCCTCCGACGGCCCCGTAATGCAGTGTCGTACCATGGGCTGGGAGGCCTCCACTGAGCGGATGTACCCC
GAGGACGGCGCCCTGAAGGGCGAGATCAAGCAGAGGCTGAAGCTGAAGGACGGCGGCCACTACGACGCTG
AGGTCAAGACCACCTACAAGGCCAAGAAGCCCGTGCAGCTGCCCGGCGCCTACAACGTCGACATCAAGTT
GGACATCCTTTCCCACAACGAGGACTACACCATCGTGGAACAGTACGAACGCGCCGAGGGCCGCCACTCC
ACCGGCGGCATGGACGAGCTGTACAAGTAAGCGGCCGCGAAGGATCTGCGATCGCTCCGGTGCCCGTCAG
TGGGCAGAGCGCACATCGCCCACAGTCCCCGAGAAGTTGGGGGGAGGGGTCGGCAATTGAACGGGTGCCT
AGAGAAGGTGGCGCGGGGTAAACTGGGAAAGTGATGTCGTGTACTGGCTCCGCCTTTTTCCCGAGGGTGG
GGGAGAACCGTATATAAGTGCAGTAGTCGCCGTGAACGTTCTTTTTCGCAACGGGTTTGCCGCCAGAACA
CAGCTGAAGCTTCGAGGGGCTCGCATCTCTCCTTCACGCGCCCGCCGCCCTACCTGAGGCCGCCATCCAC
GCCGGTTGAGTCGCGTTCTGCCGCCTCCCGCCTGTGGTGCCTCCTGAACTGCGTCCGCCGTCTAGGTAAG
TTTAAAGCTCAGGTCGAGACCGGGCCTTTGTCCGGCGCTCCCTTGGAGCCTACCTAGACTCAGCCGGCTC
TCCACGCTTTGCCTGACCCTGCTTGCTCAACTCTACGTCTTTGTTTCGTTTTCTGTTCTGCGCCGTTACA
GATCCAAGCTGTGACCGGCGCCTACGCTAGATGACCGAGTACAAGCCCACGGTGCGCCTCGCCACCCGCG
ACGACGTCCCCAGGGCCGTACGCACCCTCGCCGCCGCGTTCGCCGACTACCCCGCCACGCGCCACACCGT
CGATCCGGACCGCCACATCGAGCGGGTCACCGAGCTGCAAGAACTCTTCCTCACGCGCGTCGGGCTCGAC
ATCGGCAAGGTGTGGGTCGCGGACGACGGCGCCGCGGTGGCGGTCTGGACCACGCCGGAGAGCGTCGAAG
CGGGGGCGGTGTTCGCCGAGATCGGCCCGCGCATGGCCGAGTTGAGCGGTTCCCGGCTGGCCGCGCAGCA
ACAGATGGAAGGCCTCCTGGCGCCGCACCGGCCCAAGGAGCCCGCGTGGTTCCTGGCCACCGTCGGCGTC
TCGCCCGACCACCAGGGCAAGGGTCTGGGCAGCGCCGTCGTGCTCCCCGGAGTGGAGGCGGCCGAGCGCG
CCGGGGTGCCCGCCTTCCTGGAGACCTCCGCGCCCCGCAACCTCCCCTTCTACGAGCGGCTCGGCTTCAC
CGTCACCGCCGACGTCGAGGTGCCCGAAGGACCGCGCACCTGGTGCATGACCCGCAAGCCCGGTGCCTGA
GTCGACAATCAACCTCTGGATTACAAAATTTGTGAAAGATTGACTGGTATTCTTAACTATGTTGCTCCTT
TTACGCTATGTGGATACGCTGCTTTAATGCCTTTGTATCATGCTATTGCTTCCCGTATGGCTTTCATTTT
CTCCTCCTTGTATAAATCCTGGTTGCTGTCTCTTTATGAGGAGTTGTGGCCCGTTGTCAGGCAACGTGGC
GTGGTGTGCACTGTGTTTGCTGACGCAACCCCCACTGGTTGGGGCATTGCCACCACCTGTCAGCTCCTTT
CCGGGACTTTCGCTTTCCCCCTCCCTATTGCCACGGCGGAACTCATCGCCGCCTGCCTTGCCCGCTGCTG
GACAGGGGCTCGGCTGTTGGGCACTGACAATTCCGTGGTGTTGTCGGGGAAATCATCGTCCTTTCCTTGG
CTGCTCGCCTGTGTTGCCACCTGGATTCTGCGCGGGACGTCCTTCTGCTACGTCCCTTCGGCCCTCAATC
CAGCGGACCTTCCTTCCCGCGGCCTGCTGCCGGCTCTGCGGCCTCTTCCGCGTCTTCGCCTTCGCCCTCA
GACGAGTCGGATCTCCCTTTGGGCCGCCTCCCCGCCTGGTACCTTTAAGACCAATGACTTACAAGGCAGC
TGTAGATCTTAGCCACTTTTTAAAAGAAAAGGGGGGACTGGAAGGGCTAATTCACTCCCAACGAAGATAA
GATCTGCTTTTTGCTTGTACTGGGTCTCTCTGGTTAGACCAGATCTGAGCCTGGGAGCTCTCTGGCTAAC
TAGGGAACCCACTGCTTAAGCCTCAATAAAGCTTGCCTTGAGTGCTTCAAGTAGTGTGTGCCCGTCTGTT
GTGTGACTCTGGTAACTAGAGATCCCTCAGACCCTTTTAGTCAGTGTGGAAAATCTCTAGCAGTAGTAGT
TCATGTCATCTTATTATTCAGTATTTATAACTTGCAAAGAAATGAATATCAGAGAGTGAGAGGAACTTGT
TTATTGCAGCTTATAATGGTTACAAATAAAGCAATAGCATCACAAATTTCACAAATAAAGCATTTTTTTC
ACTGCATTCTAGTTGTGGTTTGTCCAAACTCATCAATGTATCTTATCATGTCTGGCTCTAGCTATCCCGC
CCCTAACTCCGCCCATCCCGCCCCTAACTCCGCCCAGTTCCGCCCATTCTCCGCCCCATGGCTGACTAAT
TTTTTTTATTTATGCAGAGGCCGAGGCCGCCTCGGCCTCTGAGCTATTCCAGAAGTAGTGAGGAGGCTTT
TTTGGAGGCCTAGACTTTTGCAGAGACCAAATTCGTAATCATGTCATAGCTGTTTCCTGTGTGAAATTGT
TATCCGCTCACAATTCCACACAACATACGAGCCGGAAGCATAAAGTGTAAAGCCTGGGGTGCCTAATGAG
TGAGCTAACTCACATTAATTGCGTTGCGCTCACTGCCCGCTTTCCAGTCGGGAAACCTGTCGTGCCAGCT
GCATTAATGAATCGGCCAACGCGCGGGGAGAGGCGGTTTGCGTATTGGGCGCTCTTCCGCTTCCTCGCTC
ACTGACTCGCTGCGCTCGGTCGTTCGGCTGCGGCGAGCGGTATCAGCTCACTCAAAGGCGGTAATACGGT
TATCCACAGAATCAGGGGATAACGCAGGAAAGAACATGTGAGCAAAAGGCCAGCAAAAGGCCAGGAACCG
TAAAAAGGCCGCGTTGCTGGCGTTTTTCCATAGGCTCCGCCCCCCTGACGAGCATCACAAAAATCGACGC
TCAAGTCAGAGGTGGCGAAACCCGACAGGACTATAAAGATACCAGGCGTTTCCCCCTGGAAGCTCCCTCG
TGCGCTCTCCTGTTCCGACCCTGCCGCTTACCGGATACCTGTCCGCCTTTCTCCCTTCGGGAAGCGTGGC
GCTTTCTCATAGCTCACGCTGTAGGTATCTCAGTTCGGTGTAGGTCGTTCGCTCCAAGCTGGGCTGTGTG
CACGAACCCCCCGTTCAGCCCGACCGCTGCGCCTTATCCGGTAACTATCGTCTTGAGTCCAACCCGGTAA
GACACGACTTATCGCCACTGGCAGCAGCCACTGGTAACAGGATTAGCAGAGCGAGGTATGTAGGCGGTGC
TACAGAGTTCTTGAAGTGGTGGCCTAACTACGGCTACACTAGAAGAACAGTATTTGGTATCTGCGCTCTG
CTGAAGCCAGTTACCTTCGGAAAAAGAGTTGGTAGCTCTTGATCCGGCAAACAAACCACCGCTGGTAGCG
GTGGTTTTTTTGTTTGCAAGCAGCAGATTACGCGCAGAAAAAAAGGATCTCAAGAAGATCCTTTGATCTT
TTCTACGGGGTCTGACGCTCAGTGGAACGAAAACTCACGTTAAGGGATTTTGGTCATGAGATTATCAAAA
AGGATCTTCACCTAGATCCTTTTAAATTAAAAATGAAGTTTTAAATCAATCTAAAGTATATATGAGTAAA
CTTGGTCTGACAGTTACCAATGCTTAATCAGTGAGGCACCTATCTCAGCGATCTGTCTATTTCGTTCATC
CATAGTTGCCTGACTCCCCGTCGTGTAGATAACTACGATACGGGAGGGCTTACCATCTGGCCCCAGTGCT
GCAATGATACCGCGAGACCCACGCTCACCGGCTCCAGATTTATCAGCAATAAACCAGCCAGCCGGAAGGG
CCGAGCGCAGAAGTGGTCCTGCAACTTTATCCGCCTCCATCCAGTCTATTAATTGTTGCCGGGAAGCTAG
AGTAAGTAGTTCGCCAGTTAATAGTTTGCGCAACGTTGTTGCCATTGCTACAGGCATCGTGGTGTCACGC
TCGTCGTTTGGTATGGCTTCATTCAGCTCCGGTTCCCAACGATCAAGGCGAGTTACATGATCCCCCATGT
TGTGCAAAAAAGCGGTTAGCTCCTTCGGTCCTCCGATCGTTGTCAGAAGTAAGTTGGCCGCAGTGTTATC
ACTCATGGTTATGGCAGCACTGCATAATTCTCTTACTGTCATGCCATCCGTAAGATGCTTTTCTGTGACT
GGTGAGTACTCAACCAAGTCATTCTGAGAATAGTGTATGCGGCGACCGAGTTGCTCTTGCCCGGCGTCAA
TACGGGATAATACCGCGCCACATAGCAGAACTTTAAAAGTGCTCATCATTGGAAAACGTTCTTCGGGGCG
AAAACTCTCAAGGATCTTACCGCTGTTGAGATCCAGTTCGATGTAACCCACTCGTGCACCCAACTGATCT
TCAGCATCTTTTACTTTCACCAGCGTTTCTGGGTGAGCAAAAACAGGAAGGCAAAATGCCGCAAAAAAGG
GAATAAGGGCGACACGGAAATGTTGAATACTCATACTCTTCCTTTTTCAATATTATTGAAGCATTTATCA
GGGTTATTGTCTCATGAGCGGATACATATTTGAATGTATTTAGAAAAATAAACAAATAGGGGTTCCGCGC
ACATTTCCCCGAAAAGTGCCACCTGACGTCTAAGAAACCATTATTATCATGACATTAACCTATAAAAATA
GGCGTATCACGAGGCCCTTTCGTCTCGCGCGTTTCGGTGATGACGGTGAAAACCTCTGACACATGCAGCT
CCCGGAGACGGTCACAGCTTGTCTGTAAGCGGATGCCGGGAGCAGACAAGCCCGTCAGGGCGCGTCAGCG
GGTGTTGGCGGGTGTCGGGGCTGGCTTAACTATGCGGCATCAGAGCAGATTGTACTGAGAGTGCACCATA
TGCGGTGTGAAATACCGCACAGATGCGTAAGGAGAAAATACCGCATCAGGCGCCATTCGCCATTCAGGCT
GCGCAACTGTTGGGAAGGGCGATCGGTGCGGGCCTCTTCGCTATTACGCCAGCTGGCGAAAGGGGGATGT
GCTGCAAGGCGATTAAGTTGGGTAACGCCAGGGTTTTCCCAGTCACGACGTTGTAAAACGACGGCCAGTG
CCAAGCTGACGCGTGTAGTCTTATGCAATACTCTTGTAGTCTTGCAACATGGTAACGATGAGTTAGCAAC
ATGCCTTACAAGGAGAGAAAAAGCACCGTGCATGCCGATTGGTGGAAGTAAGGTGGTACGATCGTGCCTT
ATTAGGAAGGCAACAGACGGGTCTGACATGGATTGGACGAACCACTGAATTGCCGCATTGCAGAGATATT
GTATTTAAGTGCCTAGCTCGATACATAAAC
Features (pLannotate 1.2.2; 30 found; start..end, strand, type, name):
      1..181     +  LTR            5' LTR (truncated): truncated 5' long terminal repeat (LTR) from HIV-1
    228..353     +  misc_feature   HIV-1 Ψ: packaging signal of human immunodeficiency virus type 1
    337..675     +  CDS            HIV-1 gag (fragment): gag protein from human immunodeficiency virus 1; gag
    846..1079    +  misc_feature   RRE: The Rev response element (RRE) of HIV-1 allows for Rev-dependent mRNA export from the nucleus to the cytoplasm.
   1456..1556    +  CDS            Rev (fragment): human immunodeficiency virus 1 (HIV-1) Rev protein; rev; enhances nuclear export of unspliced and incompletely spliced viral mRNAs
   1575..1691    +  misc_feature   cPPT/CTS: central polypurine tract and central termination sequence of HIV-1
   1704..1780    +  enhancer       CMV enhancer (fragment): human cytomegalovirus immediate early enhancer
   1781..1984    +  promoter       CMV promoter: human cytomegalovirus (CMV) immediate early promoter
   2058..3623    +  CDS            CGAS: CGAS_HUMAN - Also known as C6orf150 From Homo sapiens (Human).
   3624..3652    +  misc_feature   MCS (fragment): multiple cloning site
   3660..4370    +  CDS            mCherry2: derivative of the monomeric red fluorescent protein mCherry mammalian codon-optimized
   4412..4623    +  promoter       EF-1α core promoter: core promoter for human elongation factor EF-1α
   4636..4904    +  LTR            5' LTR (truncated): truncated 5' long terminal repeat (LTR) from human T-cell leukemia virus (HTLV) type 1
   4931..5530    +  CDS            PuroR: puromycin N-acetyltransferase; pac from Streptomyces alboniger; confers resistance to puromycin
   5537..6125    +  misc_feature   WPRE: woodchuck hepatitis virus posttranscriptional regulatory element
   6120..6227    +  CDS            nef (fragment): NEF_SIVS4 - Experimental evidence at protein level: Swiss-Prot protein existence level 1. Interferes with TCR signaling from the cell membrane. Interacts with CD247/TCRZ (TCR zeta chain) and exert potent down- regulation of cell surface TCR/CD3 complexes. From Simian immunodeficiency virus (isolate F236/smH4) (SIV-sm) (Simian immunodeficiency virus sooty mangabey monkey).
   6252..6432    +  LTR            5' LTR (truncated): truncated 5' long terminal repeat (LTR) from HIV-1
   6504..6625    +  polyA_signal   SV40 poly(A) signal: SV40 polyadenylation signal
   6665..6800    +  rep_origin     SV40 ori: SV40 origin of replication
   6857..6873    -  protein_bind   lac operator: The lac repressor binds to the lac operator to inhibit transcription in E. coli. This inhibition can be relieved by adding lactose or isopropyl-β-D-thiogalactopyranoside (IPTG). lac repressor encoded by lacI
   6881..6911    -  promoter       lac promoter: promoter for the E. coli lac operon
   6926..6947    -  protein_bind   CAP binding site: CAP binding activates transcription in the presence of cAMP. E. coli catabolite activator protein
   6960..7052    -  CDS            lacI (fragment): lac repressor; lacI; The lac repressor binds to the lac operator to inhibit transcription in E. coli. This inhibition can be relieved by adding lactose or isopropyl-β-D-thiogalactopyranoside (IPTG).
   7235..7823    -  rep_origin     ori: high-copy-number ColE1/pMB1/pBR322/pUC origin of replication
   7994..8854    -  CDS            AmpR: β-lactamase; bla; confers resistance to ampicillin, carbenicillin, and related antibiotics
   8855..8959    -  promoter       AmpR promoter: bla
   9054..9089    +  CDS            rop (fragment): Rop protein, which maintains plasmids at low copy number; rop
   9191..9290    +  misc_feature   bom (fragment): basis of mobility region from pBR322
   9296..9450    -  CDS            lacZα (fragment): LacZα fragment of β-galactosidase; lacZ fragment
   9464..9690    +  promoter       RSV promoter: Rous sarcoma virus enhancer/promoter
