[The description below was written by a language model from this plasmid's Addgene catalogue record and pLannotate feature annotations shown in this document.]
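Description:
pCDH-cGAS-E225A D227A-mCherry2-EF1-Puro is a 9,690-nt HIV-1-based lentiviral transfer plasmid built on the pCDH backbone for expression in mammalian cells. In bacteria it is maintained through a high-copy ColE1/pUC-type origin and selected with ampicillin via the β-lactamase gene. The viral portion has the layout of a third-generation vector. An RSV enhancer/promoter sits upstream of a truncated HIV-1 5′ LTR to drive genomic RNA production in packaging cells. This is followed by the Ψ packaging signal with a gag fragment, the Rev response element for nuclear export of the unspliced genome, and the cPPT/CTS element. A WPRE lies upstream of the truncated 3′ LTR to boost transcript stability and expression. An SV40 polyadenylation signal and SV40 origin follow the 3′ LTR.

The payload consists of two expression units. A CMV promoter with a partial enhancer drives human cyclic GMP-AMP synthase (CGAS) carrying the E225A and D227A substitutions. It is fused through a short multiple-cloning-site remnant to a C-terminal mCherry2 red fluorescent protein. Downstream, an EF-1α core promoter combined with an HTLV-1 LTR-derived segment drives puromycin N-acetyltransferase, allowing selection of stably transduced cells.

According to the record, the fusion protein interacts with cytoplasmic DNA and is useful for identifying sites of nuclear envelope rupture. In practice the reporter would accumulate as red fluorescent foci where DNA becomes accessible to the cytoplasm. The two mutated residues are generally understood to lie in the cGAS catalytic site, so the substitutions presumably disable enzymatic signalling while retaining DNA binding, although the record does not state this explicitly. The cloning sites used for the insert are not recorded.
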