Addgene plasmid #132771: pCDH-cGAS-E225A D227A-mCherry2-EF1-Puro
Purpose: Interacts with cytoplasmic DNA. Useful for identifying sites of nuclear envelope rupture.
Depositing lab: Jan Lammerding. Depositing organization: Cornell University. Publication: Nuclear envelope rupture and repair during cancer cell migration. Denais CM, Gilbert RM, Isermann P, McGregor AL, te Lindert M, Weigelin B, Davidson PM, Friedl P, Wolf K, Lammerding J. Science. 2016 Apr 15;352(6283):353-8. doi: 10.1126/science.aad7297. Epub 2016 Mar 24. PubMed 27013428.
Backbone
  Vector backbone: pCDH
  Vector type: Mammalian Expression, Lentiviral
  Selectable markers: Puromycin
Growth in bacteria
  Bacterial resistance: Ampicillin, 100 μg/mL
  Growth temperature: 37°C
  Growth strain: NEB Stable
  Copy number: High Copy
Gene/Insert
  Gene/Insert name: Cyclic GMP-AMP synthase
  Species: H. sapiens (human)
  Mutation: E225A D227A
  Entrez Gene: CGAS (a.k.a. C6orf150, D4, MB21D1, h-cGAS)
  Tag / fusion protein: mCherry2 (C terminal on insert)
  Cloning method: Restriction Enzyme; 5′ cloning site unknown (unknown if destroyed); 3′ cloning site unknown (unknown if destroyed)
  Sequencing primers: 5′ unknown
Terms and licenses: Academic/Nonprofit Terms; Industry Terms: Not Available to Industry
How to cite: pCDH-cGAS-E225A D227A-mCherry2-EF1-Puro was a gift from Jan Lammerding (Addgene plasmid # 132771 ; http://n2t.net/addgene:132771 ; RRID:Addgene_132771)
